Addgene plasmid #1389: pGEX-2T-p85alphaFL
Depositing lab: Lewis Cantley. Depositing organization: Beth Israel Deaconess Medical Center. Publication: Phosphoinositide 3-kinase binds constitutively to alpha/beta-tubulin and binds to gamma-tubulin in response to insulin. Kapeller R, Toker A, Cantley LC, Carpenter CL. J Biol Chem 1995 Oct 27;270(43):25985-91. 10.1074/jbc.270.43.25985 PubMed 7592789.
Backbone
  Vector backbone: pGEX-2T
  Backbone manufacturer: Amersham Biosciences
  Backbone size w/o insert (bp): 4900
  Vector type: Bacterial Expression
Growth in bacteria
  Bacterial resistance: Ampicillin, 100 μg/mL
  Growth temperature: 37°C
  Growth strain: DH5alpha
  Copy number: High Copy
Gene/Insert
  Gene/Insert name: PI3K regulatory subunit p85alpha (alt names: Pik3r1; p85 alpha)
  Species: R. norvegicus (rat)
  Insert size (bp): 2200
  Entrez Gene: Pik3r1 (a.k.a. PI3KA)
  Tag / fusion protein: GST (N terminal on backbone)
  Cloning method: Restriction Enzyme
  Sequencing primers: 5′ pGEX-5; 3′ pGEX-3
Terms and licenses: Academic/Nonprofit Terms; Industry Terms: Not Available to Industry
Depositor comments: Cantley lab recommends growth at lower temperature.
How to cite: pGEX-2T-p85alphaFL was a gift from Lewis Cantley (Addgene plasmid # 1389)
