[The description below was written by a language model from this plasmid's Addgene catalogue record.]
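Description:
pGEX-2T-p85alphaFL is a bacterial expression plasmid built on the commercial pGEX-2T backbone (about 4.9 kb without insert) and carrying a roughly 2.2 kb insert encoding the full-length p85alpha regulatory subunit of phosphoinositide 3-kinase (Pik3r1) from rat. The insert was introduced by restriction enzyme cloning in frame with the glutathione S-transferase coding sequence supplied by the backbone, so the product is an N-terminal GST-p85alpha fusion protein. The plasmid is maintained in E. coli as a high-copy replicon under ampicillin selection. No feature table accompanies the record, so the promoter and other backbone elements are not explicitly listed. pGEX-series vectors generally drive the GST fusion from an IPTG-inducible tac promoter with a plasmid-borne lacI repressor, and pGEX-2T places a thrombin cleavage site between GST and the cloned protein, which allows the tag to be removed after purification.

The GST moiety lets the fusion protein be captured on glutathione resin, either to purify recombinant p85alpha or to use the immobilised protein as bait in pull-down and binding assays. This fits the associated publication, which examined the association of phosphoinositide 3-kinase with alpha/beta-tubulin and its insulin-responsive binding to gamma-tubulin. The "FL" in the name indicates the full-length protein rather than an isolated domain, so the construct would present the complete set of p85alpha interaction modules. The specific restriction sites used for cloning are not stated in the record.
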