>Addgene plasmid #1389 | pGEX-2T-p85alphaFL | addgene partial sequence | sequence record 16531 | 1389 with pBABE5'
TGGTTCCGCGTGGATCCCATATGAGTGCTGAGGGGTACCAGTACAGAGCGCTGTATGATTATAAAAAGGA
AAGAGAAGAAGATATTGACTTGCACTTGGGTGACATATTGACTGTGAATAAAGGGTCCTTAGTAGCTCTT
GGATTCAGTGATGGACAGGAAGCCAGGCCTGAAGAAATTGGCTGGTTAAATGGCTATAATGAAACCACAG
GGGAAAGGGGGGACTTTCCGGGAACTTACGTAGAATATATTGGAAGGAAAAAAATCTCGCCTCCCACACC
AAAGCCCCGGCCACCTCGGCCTCTTCCTGTTGCACCAGGTTCTTCGAAAACTGAAGCAGATGTTGAACAA
CAAGCTTTGACTCTCCCGGATCTTGCAGAGCAGTTTGCCCCTCCTGACATTGCCCCGCCTCTTCTTATCA
AGCTCGTGGAAGCCATTGAAAAGAAAGGTCTGGAATGTTCAACTCTATACAGAACACAGAGCTCCAGCAA
CCTGGCAGAATTACGACAGCTTCTTGATTGTGATACACCCTCCGTGGACTTGGAAATGATCGATGTGCAC
GTTTTGGCTGACGCTTTCAAACGCTATCTCCTGGACTTACCAAATCCTGTCATTCCAGCAGCCGTTTACA
GTGAAATGATTTCTTTAGCTCCAGAAGTACAAAGCTCCGAAGAATATATTCAGCTATTGAAGAAGCTTAT
TAGGTCGCCTAGCATACCTCATCAGT
